>Addgene plasmid #242658 | pRhaB-8xHis-ABE8e-eVRQR (LLH551) | addgene full sequence | sequence record 491546 | Addgene NGS Result
AGCTCCTGAAAATCTCGATAACTCAAAAAATACGCCCGGTAGTGATCTTATTTCATTATGGTGAAAGTTG
GAACCTCTTACGTGCCGATCAAGAAGACGGTCAAAAGCCTCCGGTCGGAGGCTTTTGACTTTCTGCTATG
GAGGTCAGGTATGATTTAAATGGTCAGTATTGAGCGATATCTAGAGAATTCGTCCACCACAATTCAGCAA
ATTGTGAACATCATCACGTTCATCTTTCCCTGGTTGCCAATGGCCCATTTTCCTGTCAGTAACGAGAAGG
TCGCGAATTCAGGCGCTTTTTAGACTGGTCGTAATGAAATTCTTTTTAAGAAGGAGATATACATATGCAC
CATCACCATCATCATCATCACAAACGTACCGCAGATGGTAGCGAATTTGAAAGCCCGAAAAAAAAGCGTA
AAGTTAGCGAAGTTGAATTTAGCCACGAATACTGGATGCGTCATGCGTTGACGCTGGCGAAGCGTGCGCG
TGACGAACGCGAGGTGCCGGTGGGTGCTGTTCTGGTGCTGAACAATCGTGTAATCGGTGAAGGTTGGAAT
CGCGCGATCGGTCTGCATGATCCAACCGCGCACGCAGAAATCATGGCGCTGCGTCAGGGTGGCCTGGTGA
TGCAAAATTACCGTCTGATCGATGCGACGCTGTATGTGACCTTCGAACCGTGTGTCATGTGTGCCGGTGC
CATGATCCACAGCCGCATTGGCCGTGTGGTCTTTGGCGTTCGTAACAGCAAACGTGGCGCAGCAGGCTCT
CTGATGAACGTCCTGAATTACCCGGGTATGAACCATCGTGTTGAGATTACGGAGGGCATCTTAGCGGATG
AATGTGCTGCGCTGCTGTGCGATTTCTATCGCATGCCGCGTCAAGTCTTTAACGCACAGAAGAAGGCACA
ATCTAGCATTAACTCTGGCGGTTCGTCTGGTGGTAGCAGCGGCAGCGAAACGCCGGGTACCAGCGAGAGC
GCAACCCCGGAAAGCTCCGGTGGCAGCTCTGGCGGCTCTGACAAAAAGTATTCGATTGGCCTGGCGATCG
GCACGAACAGCGTCGGTTGGGCTGTTATTACCGACGAGTATAAAGTGCCGAGCAAGAAGTTTAAAGTCTT
GGGTAACACCGATCGCCATAGCATCAAAAAGAATCTGATTGGTGCCCTGCTGTTTGATCGTGGCGAAACG
GCAGAAGCGACCCGTCTGAAACGTACCGCACGTCGTCGCTACACTCGTCGTAAAAACCGCATTTGCTATT
TGCAAGAGATCTTCAGCAATGAAATGGCCAAAGTTGACGACAGCTTCTTTCACCGTCTGGAGGAGAGCTT
TCTGGTTGAAGAGGATAAGAAACACGAGCGTCACCCGATCTTTGGTAATATCGTTGACGAGGTCGCGTAT
CACGAGAAGTACCCGACGATCTACCACTTGCGTAAGAAACTGGTGGACAGCACCGATAAAGCCGATCTGC
GTCTGATTTACTTGGCGTTGGCGCACATGATCAAGTTCCGCGGTCATTTCCTGATCGAGGGTGACCTGAA
CCCAGATAATTCCGACGTCGACAAGCTGTTCATCCAGCTGGTTCAGACCTACAACCAATTGTTTGAAGAA
AACCCGATTAATGCATCTGGTGTCGACGCGAAGGCGATTCTGAGCGCGCGTCTGAGCAAGTCTCGTCGTC
TGGAGAATCTGATCGCGCAATTGCCGGGTGAGAAGAAAAATGGTTTGTTTGGCAACTTGATCGCGCTGAG
CCTGGGTCTGACCCCGAACTTTAAGAGCAATTTCGACCTGGCAGAAGATGCGAAACTGCAGCTGAGCAAA
GACACCTATGATGACGACCTGGATAATCTCCTGGCACAAATTGGTGACCAGTATGCGGACCTGTTCCTGG
CTGCGAAAAATCTGTCGGACGCCATTCTGCTGTCGGACATTCTGCGCGTTAACACTGAGATCACGAAAGC
ACCGCTGTCTGCGAGCATGATTAAACGTTATGACGAGCACCATCAAGACCTGACCCTGCTGAAGGCCCTG
GTCCGTCAGCAACTGCCGGAGAAGTATAAAGAAATTTTTTTCGATCAGAGCAAGAACGGTTACGCAGGCT
ATATCGATGGCGGTGCGAGCCAAGAAGAGTTTTACAAATTCATTAAACCGATTTTGGAGAAGATGGACGG
TACCGAGGAGTTGCTGGTGAAACTGAATCGCGAAGATCTGCTGCGCAAACAACGTACGTTCGATAACGGT
AGCATCCCACACCAGATTCACCTGGGTGAGCTGCACGCGATTCTGCGTCGTCAGGAAGATTTCTACCCAT
TCCTGAAAGATAATCGTGAAAAGATTGAGAAAATCTTGACGTTCCGCATTCCGTACTACGTCGGTCCGCT
GGCACGTGGCAACAGCCGTTTCGCTTGGATGACGCGCAAGAGCGAGGAAACTATCACGCCGTGGAACTTT
GAGGAAGTCGTCGACAAAGGTGCGAGCGCGCAAAGCTTTATTGAGCGCATGACCAACTTTGACAAGAATC
TGCCGAACGAGAAAGTCTTGCCAAAGCACAGCCTGCTGTACGAGTATTTCACGGTGTACAATGAACTGAC
CAAAGTTAAGTATGTCACCGAGGGTATGCGTAAACCAGCGTTCCTGTCCGGTGAACAGAAGAAAGCAATT
GTGGATCTGTTGTTTAAGACGAACCGTAAAGTCACGGTGAAGCAGTTGAAAGAGGATTACTTCAAAAAGA
TCGAATGCTTTGACAGCGTGGAAATTAGCGGTGTTGAGGACCGTTTCAACGCCAGCTTGGGCACCTACCA
TGATCTGCTGAAAATCATTAAGGACAAGGACTTCCTGGATAACGAAGAAAACGAGGATATTCTGGAGGAT
ATTGTCCTGACGCTGACCCTCTTCGAAGATCGCGAAATGATTGAAGAGAGACTGAAAACTTACGCCCACT
TGTTTGACGATAAAGTCATGAAACAACTGAAGCGCCGTCGTTACACCGGTTGGGGTCGTCTGAGCCGTAA
GCTGATCAACGGTATCCGTGATAAGCAATCTGGCAAAACGATCCTGGACTTTCTGAAAAGCGATGGTTTC
GCGAACCGCAACTTCATGCAGCTTATTCACGACGATTCTCTGACCTTTAAGGAGGACATCCAAAAAGCCC
AGGTTAGCGGTCAGGGCGATTCCCTGCATGAGCATATTGCTAACTTAGCGGGTAGCCCGGCAATCAAAAA
GGGCATTCTGCAAACCGTTAAGGTTGTGGACGAGTTGGTTAAGGTCATGGGCCGTCATAAGCCGGAGAAT
ATCGTTATTGAGATGGCGCGCGAGAATCAGACCACGCAGAAAGGCCAAAAGAATAGCCGTGAACGTATGA
AACGTATTGAAGAGGGTATCAAAGAGCTGGGCAGCCAAATCTTGAAGGAACATCCGGTGGAGAACACGCA
GCTGCAGAATGAAAAGCTGTACCTGTACTATCTGCAAAACGGTCGTGATATGTACGTTGACCAAGAGCTG
GACATCAACCGCCTGAGCGATTATGATGTTGATCACATTGTGCCGCAATCTTTTCTGAAGGACGACAGCA
TCGACAACAAAGTTTTGACCCGTAGCGACAAGAATCGCGGTAAAAGCGATAATGTTCCGAGCGAAGAGGT
CGTTAAGAAGATGAAAAACTATTGGCGTCAGTTGCTGAATGCAAAACTGATTACCCAACGCAAATTCGAC
AATTTGACTAAAGCGGAGCGTGGTGGTCTGAGCGAGCTGGACAAGGCGGGTTTCATTAAGCGTCAACTGG
TTGAAACTCGTCAGATCACGAAGCACGTGGCGCAGATTCTGGACAGCCGCATGAATACTAAGTACGATGA
AAATGATAAACTCATTCGTGAGGTCAAGGTCATTACCCTGAAGTCTAAGCTCGTCAGCGATTTTCGTAAA
GACTTCCAGTTCTATAAGGTGCGCGAAATCAACAATTACCACCACGCCCATGATGCATATCTGAACGCCG
TGGTGGGTACGGCTCTGATCAAGAAATATCCGAAACTGGAGTCCGAGTTTGTCTATGGTGACTACAAAGT
GTATGACGTCCGCAAAATGATCGCCAAATCGGAACAAGAGATTGGCAAGGCAACCGCGAAGTACTTTTTC
TATTCCAACATTATGAACTTTTTCAAGACCGAGATCACCCTGGCAAACGGTGAGATCCGTAAACGTCCGC
TGATCGAAACTAACGGTGAAACCGGTGAAATCGTGTGGGACAAAGGTCGTGACTTTGCAACCGTGCGTAA
AGTGCTGTCGATGCCACAGGTCAACATCGTTAAGAAAACCGAAGTTCAAACTGGTGGCTTTAGCAAGGAG
AGCATTCTGCCTAAGCGCAACAGCGACAAGCTGATTGCACGTAAGAAGGACTGGGACCCGAAGAAGTACG
GCGGCTTTGTTTCCCCGACGGTTGCGTATAGCGTTCTCGTTGTGGCGAAAGTCGAGAAAGGCAAGAGCAA
AAAGCTGAAAAGCGTTAAAGAATTGCTGGGTATCACGATTATGGAGCGTAGCAGCTTCGAAAAGAATCCT
ATTGATTTCTTGGAAGCAAAAGGTTACAAGGAGGTGAAGAAAGACTTGATCATCAAACTGCCGAAGTATT
CCCTGTTCGAGCTGGAAAACGGCCGCAAACGTATGCTGGCCAGCGCTCGTGAACTGCAAAAGGGCAACGA
ACTGGCTCTGCCGAGCAAATATGTGAATTTCCTGTACCTGGCCAGCCACTACGAGAAACTGAAGGGCTCC
CCGGAAGATAACGAGCAGAAGCAGCTGTTCGTTGAGCAGCACAAGCATTACCTGGACGAGATTATCGAGC
AGATCAGCGAGTTTAGCAAACGCGTGATTCTGGCGGATGCGAATTTGGATAAAGTTCTGTCGGCCTATAA
TAAACACCGCGACAAACCGATTCGCGAGCAGGCGGAGAACATTATCCACTTGTTCACCCTGACCAATCTG
GGTGCTCCGGCTGCTTTCAAATACTTTGATACCACGATTGATCGCAAACAGTATCGCTCCACCAAAGAGG
TACTGGACGCGACCCTGATCCACCAGAGCATCACCGGCTTGTACGAAACGCGCATCGATCTGTCTCAACT
GGGCGGTGACAGCGGTGGTTCGAAACGCACAGCCGATGGATCAGAATTTGAATCTCCGAAAAAGAAACGC
AAGGTGTAAGGTTAGAGCGGCCGCCACCGCTGAGCAATAACTAGCATAACCCCTTGGGGCCTCTAAACGG
GTCTTGAGGGGTTTTTTGCTGAAAGGAGGAACTATATCCGGGTAACGAATTCAAGCTTGATATCATTCAG
GACGAGCCTCAGACTCCAGCGTAACTGGACTGCAATCAACTCACTGGCTCACCTTCACGGGTGGGCCTTT
CTTCGGTAGAAGTCTTCTTAATAAGATGATCTTCTTGAGATCGTTTTGGTCTGCGCGTAATCTCTTGCTC
TGAAAACGAAAAAACCGCCTTGCAGGGCGGTTTTTCGAAGGTTCTCTGAGCTACCAACTCTTTGAACCGA
GGTAACTGGCTTGGAGGAGCGCAGTCACCAAAACTTGTCCTTTCAGTTTAGCCTTAACCGGCGCATGACT
TCAAGACTAACTCCTCTAAATCAATTACCAGTGGCTGCTGCCAGTGGTGCTTTTGCATGTCTTTCCGGGT
TGGACTCAAGACGATAGTTACCGGATAAGGCGCAGCGGTCGGACTGAACGGGGGGTTCGTGCATACAGTC
CAGCTTGGAGCGAACTGCCTACCCGGAACTGAGTGTCAGGCGTGGAATGAGACAAACGCGGCCATAACAG
CGGAATGACACCGGTAAACCGAAAGGCAGGAACAGGAGAGCGCACGAGGGAGCCGCCAGGGGGAAACGCC
TGGTATCTTTATAGTCCTGTCGGGTTTCGCCACCACTGATTTGAGCGTCAGATTTCGTGATGCTTGTCAG
GGGGGCGGAGCCTATGGAAAAACGGCTTTGCCGCGGCCCTCTCACTTCCCTGTTAAGTATCTTCCTGGCA
TCTTCCAGGAAATCTCCGCCCCGTTCGTAAGCCATTTCCGCTCGCCGCAGTCGAACGACCGAGCGTAGCG
AGTCAGTGAGCGAGGAAGCGGAATATATCCTGTATCACATATTCTGCTGACGCACCGGTGCAGCCTTTTT
TCTCCTGCCACATGAAGCACTTCACTGACACCCTCATCAGTGCCAACATAGTAAGCCAGTATACACTCCG
CTAGCGCAGAAAGGCCCACCCGAAGGTGAGCCAGGTGATTACATTTGGGCCCTCATTAGAAAAACTCATC
GAGCATCAAATGAAATTGCAATTTATTCATATCAGGATTATCAATACCATATTTTTGAAAAAGCCGTTTC
TGTAATGAAGGAGAAAACTCACCGAGGCAGTTCCATAGGATGGCAAGATCCTGGTATCGGTCTGCGATTC
CGACTCGTCCAACATCAATACAACCTATTAATTTCCCCTCGTCAAAAATAAGGTTATCAAGTGAGAAATC
ACCATGAGTGACGACTGAATCCGGTGAGAATGGCAAAAGTTTATGCATTTCTTTCCAGACTTGTTCAACA
GGCCAGCCATTACGCTCGTCATCAAAATCACTCGCATCAACCAAACCGTTATTCATTCGTGATTGCGCCT
GAGCGAGGCGAAATACGCGATCGCTGTTAAAAGGACAATTACAAACAGGAATCGAGTGCAACCGGCGCAG
GAACACTGCCAGCGCATCAACAATATTTTCACCTGAATCAGGATATTCTTCTAATACCTGGAACGCTGTT
TTTCCGGGGATCGCAGTGGTGAGTAACCATGCATCATCAGGAGTACGGATAAAATGCTTGATGGTCGGAA
GTGGCATAAATTCCGTCAGCCAGTTTAGTCTGACCATCTCATCTGTAACATCATTGGCAACGCTACCTTT
GCCATGTTTCAGAAACAACTCTGGCGCATCGGGCTTCCCATACAAGCGATAGATTGTCGCACCTGATTGC
CCGACATTATCGCGAGCCCATTTATACCCATATAAATCAGCATCCATGTTGGAATTTAATCGCGGCCTCG
ACGTTTCCCGTTGAATATTGCTCAT
Features (pLannotate 1.2.2; 13 found; start..end, strand, type, name):
      1..91      -  promoter       cat promoter: promoter of the E. coli cat gene encoding chloramphenicol acetyltransferase
    100..130     -  terminator     tonB terminator: bidirectional E. coli tonB-P14 transcription terminator
    195..313     +  promoter       rhaB promoter: promoter of the E. coli rhaBAD operon, conferring tight induction with L-rhamnose and repression with D-glucose in the presence of RhaR and RhaS (Giacalone et al., 2006)
    426..917     +  CDS            tadA: TADA_ECOLI - Also known as yfhC. Experimental evidence at protein level: Swiss-Prot protein existence level 1. Catalyzes the deamination of adenosine to inosine at the wobble position 34 of tRNA(Arg2). Essential for cell viability. From Escherichia coli (strain K12).
   1020..5120    +  CDS            cas9: CAS9_STRP1 - Also known as csn1 From Streptococcus pyogenes serotype M1.
   5193..5210    -  misc_feature   MCS (fragment): pBluescript multiple cloning site
   5221..5268    +  terminator     T7 terminator: transcription terminator for bacteriophage T7 RNA polymerase
   5366..5395    +  terminator     T3Te terminator: phage T3 early transcription terminator
   5425..5970    +  rep_origin     p15A ori: Plasmids containing the medium-copy-number p15A origin of replication can be propagated in E. coli cells that contain a second plasmid with the ColE1 origin.
   6058..6113    +  rep_origin     RSF ori (fragment): Plasmids containing the RSF 1030 origin of replication can be propagated in E. coli cells that contain additional plasmids with compatible origins.
   6212..6233    -  misc_feature   bom (fragment): basis of mobility region from pBR322
   6235..6262    -  terminator     T7Te terminator: phage T7 early transcription terminator
   6286..7095    -  CDS            KanR: aminoglycoside phosphotransferase; aph(3')-Ia; confers resistance to kanamycin in bacteria or G418 (Geneticin®) in eukaryotes
