[The description below was written by a language model from this plasmid's Addgene catalogue record and pLannotate feature annotations shown in this document.]
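Description:
pRhaB-8xHis-ABE8e-eVRQR (LLH551) is a bacterial expression plasmid for producing a recombinant adenine base editor protein in E. coli. It was built by Gibson cloning into the pABE8e-protein backbone. The 7.1 kb sequence carries a kanamycin resistance gene (aph(3')-Ia) that appears to be driven by a cat promoter lying directly upstream of it across the circular junction. The annotated origin is p15A, alongside short RSF ori and bom fragments. The catalogue lists the plasmid as high copy, whereas p15A is conventionally described as a medium-copy origin, so the two sources differ on this point. Several terminators (tonB, T7, T3Te, T7Te) insulate the expression cassette from the marker and origin.

The payload is a single synthetic open reading frame under the E. coli rhaB promoter, which allows tight L-rhamnose induction and glucose repression. According to the record, it encodes an N-terminal 8xHis tag, a bipartite nuclear localisation signal, the evolved TadA8e deoxyadenosine deaminase, a D10A nickase form of SpCas9, and a C-terminal bipartite NLS. The feature table detects the tadA- and cas9-derived coding regions but does not separately annotate the tag or the NLSs. The Cas9 portion carries the eVRQR substitutions (S55R, D1135V, G1218R, R1335Q, T1337R), so it is an engineered variant rather than wild-type SpCas9. VRQR-type changes are generally associated with altered PAM recognition, though the record does not state the PAM. The His tag permits metal-affinity purification, and the NLSs support nuclear import of the purified protein. The associated publication concerns a bespoke base editor for treating a vascular disease in mice, but the record does not say how this particular protein preparation was used.
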