Addgene plasmid #242658: pRhaB-8xHis-ABE8e-eVRQR (LLH551)
Purpose: pRhaB promoter expression plasmid for ABE8e-eVRQR with an N-terminal His8-tag
Depositing lab: Benjamin Kleinstiver. Depositing organization: Massachusetts General Hospital. Publication: Treatment of a severe vascular disease using a bespoke CRISPR-Cas9 base editor in mice. Alves CRR, Das S, Krishnan V, Ha LL, Fox LR, Stutzman HE, Shamber CE, Kalailingam P, McCarthy S, Lino Cardenas CL, Fong CE, Imai T, Mitra S, Yun S, Wood RK, Benning FMC, Roh K, Lawton J, Kim N, Silverstein RA, Ferreira da Silva J, de la Cruz D, Richa R, Xie J, Gray-Edwards HL, Malhotra R, Chung DY, Chao LH, Tsai SQ, Maguire CA, Lindsay ME, Kleinstiver BP, Musolino PL. Nat Biomed Eng. 2025 Sep 11:10.1038/s41551-025-01499-1. doi: 10.1038/s41551-025-01499-1. PubMed 40935887.
Backbone
  Vector backbone: pABE8e-protein (Addgene Plasmid #161788)
  Vector type: Bacterial Expression, CRISPR
Growth in bacteria
  Bacterial resistance: Kanamycin, 50 μg/mL
  Growth temperature: 37°C
  Growth strain: NEB Stable
  Copy number: High Copy
Gene/Insert
  Gene/Insert name: pRhaB-8xHis-BPNLS-TadA8e-SpCas9(D10A)-eVRQR-BPNLS (alt names: LLH551; 8xHis-ABE8e-eVRQR)
  Species: Synthetic
  Mutation: eVRQR mutations in SpCas9(S55R/D1135V/G1218R/R1335Q/T1337R)
  Promoter: RhaB
  Tag / fusion protein: 8x-His (N terminal on insert)
  Cloning method: Gibson Cloning
  Sequencing primers: 5′ oBK7321-GGGCTGTAATTAGCTGAGCAAGAGG; 3′ oBK219-GGGAGTGGCACCTTCCAGGGTC
Terms and licenses: Academic/Nonprofit Terms; Industry Terms: Not Available to Industry
How to cite: pRhaB-8xHis-ABE8e-eVRQR (LLH551) was a gift from Benjamin Kleinstiver (Addgene plasmid # 242658 ; http://n2t.net/addgene:242658 ; RRID:Addgene_242658)
